>Addgene plasmid #71939 | Cntn1-AP-His | depositor full sequence | sequence record 135484 | Cntn1-AP-His sequence 9506 bps
GTCGAGGTCTCGACGGTATCGATTGACATTGATTATTGACTAGCTAGTTATTAATAGTAATCAATTACGG
GGTCATTAGTTCATAGCCCATATATGGAGTTCCGCGTTACATAACTTACGGTAAATGGCCCGCCTGGCTG
ACCGCCCAACGACCCCCGCCCATTGACGTCAATAATGACGTATGTTCCCATAGTAACGCCAATAGGGACT
TTCCATTGACGTCAATGGGTGGAGTATTTACGGTAAACTGCCCACTTGGCAGTACATCAAGTGTATCATA
TGCCAAGTCCGCCCCCTATTGACGTCAATGACGGTAAATGGCCCGCCTGGCATTATGCCCAGTACATGAC
CTTACGGGACTTTCCTACTTGGCAGTACATCTACGTATTAGTCATCGCTATTACCATGGTGATGCGGTTT
TGGCAGTACACCAATGGGCGTGGATAGCGGTTTGACTCACGGGGATTTCCAAGTCTCCACCCCATTGACG
TCAATGGGAGTTTGTTTTGGCACCAAAATCAACGGGACTTTCCAAAATGTCGTAATAACCCCGCCCCGTT
GACGCAAATGGGCGGTAGGCGTGTACGGTGGGAGGTCTATATAAGCAGAGCTCGTTTAGTGAACCGTCAG
ATCGCCTGGAGACGCCATCCACGCTGTTTTGACCTCCATAGAAGACACCGGGACCGATCCAGCCTCCGCG
GCCGGGAACGGTGCATTGGAACGCGGATTCCCCGTGCCAAGAGTGACGTAAGTACCGCCTATAGACTCTA
TAGGCACACCCCTTTGGCTCTTATGCATGCTATACTGTTTTTGGCTTGGGGCCTATACACCCCCGCTTCC
ATATGCTATAGGTGATGGTATAGCTTAGCCTATAGGTGTGGGTTATTGACCATTATTGACCACTCCCCTA
TTGGTGACGATACTTTCCATTACTAATCCATAACATGGCTCTTTGCCACAACTATCTCTATTGGCTATAT
GCCAATACTCTGTCCTTCAGAGACTGACACGGACTCTGTATTTTTACAGGATGGGGTCCCATTTATTATT
TACAAATTCACATATACAACAACGCCGTCCCCCGTGCCCGCAGTTTTTATTAAACATAGCGTGGGATCTC
CACGCGAATCTCGGGTACGTGTTCCGGACATGGGCTCTTCTCCGGTAGCGGCGGAGCTTCCACATCCGAG
CCCTGGTCCCATGCCTCCAGCGGCTCATGGTCGCTCGGCAGCTCCTTGCTCCTAACAGTGGAGGCCAGAC
TTAGGCACAGCACAATGCCCACCACCACCAGTGTGCCGCACAAGGCCGTGGCGGTAGGGTATGTGTCTGA
AAATGAGCTCGGAGATTGGGCTCGCACCGCTGACGCAGATGGAAGACTTAAGGCAGCGGCAGAAGAAGAT
GCAGGCAGCTGAGTTGTTGTATTCTGATAAGAGTCAGAGGTAACTCCCGTTGCGGTGCTGTTAACGGTGG
AGGGCAGTGTAGTCTGAGCAGTACTCGTTGCTGCCGCGCGCGCCACCAGACATAATAGCTGACAGACTAA
CAGACTGTTCCTTTCCATGGGTCTTTTCTGCAGAAGCTTGAATTCTCGAGGATCCGCGGCCGCGCCACCA
TGAAAATGCCATTGCTGGTCAGCCATCTCCTGCTAATCTCCTTAACATCTTGTCTAGGAGACTTTACCTG
GCACAGAAGATATGGTCATGGAGTGTCTGAGGAGGACAAAGGATTTGGGCCCATTTTTGAAGAGCAGCCA
ATCAATACCATTTACCCAGAAGAGTCACTGGAAGGAAAAGTGTCACTCAACTGCCGGGCACGCGCCAGCC
CATTTCCAGTTTACAAATGGAGAATGAATAACGGGGACGTGGACCTGACAAACGATCGGTACAGTATGGT
CGGAGGAAACCTTGTTATCAACAACCCGGACAAACAGAAAGACGCTGGGGTGTACTACTGCCTGGCATCC
AACAACTACGGAATGGTCAGGAGCACGGAGGCAACTCTGAGCTTCGGGTATCTCGACCCCTTTCCTCCCG
AGGAGCGTCCGGAAGTGAAGGTGAAGGAAGGGAAGGGCATGGTGCTTCTCTGTGATCCTCCCTACCACTT
CCCAGATGATCTTAGCTACCGCTGGCTTCTGAATGAATTTCCTGTATTTATCACCATGGATAAGCGAAGA
TTTGTGTCTCAGACCAACGGCAATCTCTATATCGCAAATGTCGAGTCTTCTGACAGAGGCAACTACTCCT
GCTTTGTGTCCAGTCCTTCTATTACAAAGAGTGTGTTCAGCAAGTTTATTCCCCTCATTCCGATTCCTGA
ACGAACAACAAAGCCATATCCTGCTGATATTGTGGTGCAGTTCAAGGACATATACACCATGATGGGCCAA
AATGTGACTTTAGAGTGTTTCGCTCTAGGGAACCCTGTTCCTGATATCCGGTGGCGGAAGGTGCTAGAAC
CAATGCCCAGCACTGCTGAGATAAGCACGTCAGGGGCTGTCCTCAAGATCTTCAACATCCAGCTAGAAGA
TGAAGGCCTCTACGAGTGTGAGGCTGAGAACATCCGGGGAAAGGACAAGCACCAGGCAAGAATCTATGTT
CAAGCGTTTCCTGAGTGGGTAGAGCATATCAATGACACTGAGGTGGACATAGGCAGTGACCTCTACTGGC
CTTGCATAGCCACAGGGAAGCCCATTCCTACCATCAGGTGGCTGAAAAATGGATACTCGTATCACAAAGG
GGAACTGAGACTGTATGATGTGACTTTTGAAAATGCCGGGATGTACCAGTGCATAGCAGAAAACGCGTAT
GGGTCCATTTATGCCAACGCTGAGCTCAAGATCCTGGCTTTAGCTCCAACTTTTGAAATGAATCCTATGA
AGAAAAAGATCTTGGCTGCGAAAGGTGGAAGGGTTATCATTGAATGTAAACCCAAGGCCGCACCAAAACC
CAAGTTTTCATGGAGCAAAGGGACGGAGTGGCTCGTTAACAGCAGCAGAATACTCATATGGGAAGATGGT
AGCTTGGAAATCAATAATATTACAAGAAATGATGGTGGAATCTATACATGCTTTGCAGAAAATAACAGAG
GAAAAGCTAATAGCACTGGGACTCTGGTGATCACAAATCCCACACGAATTATTTTGGCCCCAATCAATGC
TGACATCACTGTTGGGGAAAATGCCACCATGCAGTGTGCTGCGTCTTTCGATCCTGCCTTGGACCTCACG
TTTGTGTGGTCCTTCAATGGCTACGTGATTGACTTTAACAAGGAAATTACGCATATCCATTACCAGAGGA
ATTTTATGCTCGACGCCAATGGGGAACTGCTCATCCGAAATGCGCAGCTGAAACACGCAGGCCGGTACAC
GTGCACGGCGCAGACAATCGTGGACAATTCCTCGGCTTCCGCTGACCTTGTCGTTCGAGGCCCCCCAGGT
CCCCCAGGAGGCCTGAGAATAGAAGACATCAGAGCTACCTCTGTGGCACTGACTTGGAGCCGTGGTTCCG
ACAATCACAGCCCTATCTCTAAATACACGATCCAGACCAAGACGATTCTCTCAGATGACTGGAAAGATGC
GAAGACAGATCCCCCAATCATTGAAGGAAACATGGAGTCAGCAAAAGCAGTGGATTTGATCCCTTGGATG
GAGTATGAATTTCGAGTGGTGGCGACCAATACTTTAGGGACAGGAGAGCCCAGCATACCCTCAAACAGGA
TCAAAACAGACGGTGCTGCACCAAATGTGGCTCCCTCAGATGTAGGCGGTGGGGGCGGAACCAACAGAGA
GCTGACAATAACGTGGGCGCCTTTGTCGAGAGAGTACCATTACGGTAACAATTTTGGTTACATAGTGGCG
TTTAAGCCATTTGATGGAGAAGAGTGGAAGAAAGTGACTGTGACTAACCCAGACACTGGCCGCTACGTCC
ACAAAGATGAGACCATGACCCCCTCCACCGCGTTTCAAGTCAAAGTGAAAGCCTTCAACAATAAAGGAGA
TGGGCCCTACAGCCTCGTAGCTGTCATCAACTCTGCACAAGATGCTCCCAGTGAAGCCCCCACAGAGGTA
GGGGTCAAAGTGTTATCATCCTCTGAGATATCTGTCCATTGGAAGCATGTGTTAGAGAAAATTGTGGAAA
GCTATCAGATTCGGTACTGGGCTGGGCATGACAAAGAAGCAGCCGCACACAGAGTTCAGGTCACCAGCCA
GGAGTACTCAGCCAGACTGGAGAACCTTCTTCCCGACACCCAGTACTTCATTGAAGTGGGAGCCTGCAAC
AGTGCCGGATGCGGACCTTCCAGTGATGTGATCGAGACCTTCACCAGAAAAGCCCCTCCTAGCCAACCAC
CAAGGATCATCAGTTCGGTGAGATCTGGCTCACGATATATAATCACATGGGATCACGTTGTGGCACTATC
CAATGAATCTACTGTGACAGGCTACAAGATACTCTATAGACCGGATGGCCAACATGACGGCAAGCTGTTC
TCAACCCATAAACACTCCATAGAAGTCCCCATCCCCAGAGACGGAGAGTATGTTGTCGAGGTTCGAGCAC
ACAGCGACGGGGGAGACGGAGTCGTGTCTCAAGTCAAAATTTCAGGCGTGACTAGTGGATCTTCCGGAAT
CATCCCAGTTGAGGAGGAGAACCCGGACTTCTGGAACCGCGAGGCAGCCGAGGCCCTGGGTGCCGCCAAG
AAGCTGCAGCCTGCACAGACAGCCGCCAAGAACCTCATCATCTTCCTGGGCGATGGGATGGGGGTGTCTA
CGGTGACAGCTGCCAGGATCCTAAAAGGGCAGAAGAAGGACAAACTGGGGCCTGAGATACCCCTGGCCAT
GGACCGCTTCCCATATGTGGCTCTGTCCAAGACATACAATGTAGACAAACATGTGCCAGACAGTGGAGCC
ACAGCCACGGCCTACCTGTGCGGGGTCAAGGGCAACTTCCAGACCATTGGCTTGAGTGCAGCCGCCCGCT
TTAACCAGTGCAACACGACACGCGGCAACGAGGTCATCTCCGTGATGAATCGGGCCAAGAAAGCAGGGAA
GTCAGTGGGAGTGGTAACCACCACACGAGTGCAGCACGCCTCGCCAGCCGGCACCTACGCCCACACGGTG
AACCGCAACTGGTACTCGGACGCCGACGTGCCTGCCTCGGCCCGCCAGGAGGGGTGCCAGGACATCGCTA
CGCAGCTCATCTCCAACATGGACATTGACGTGATCCTAGGTGGGGGCCGAAAGTACATGTTTCGCATGGG
AACCCCAGACCCTGAGTACCCAGATGACTACAGCCAAGGTGGGACCAGGCTGGACGGGAAGAATCTGGTG
CAGGAATGGCTGGCGAAGCGCCAGGGTGCCCGGTATGTGTGGAACCGCACTGAGCTCATGCAGGCTTCCC
TGGACCCGTCTGTGACCCATCTCATGGGTCTCTTTGAGCCTGGAGACATGAAATACGAGATCCACCGAGA
CTCCACACTGGACCCCTCCCTGATGGAGATGACAGAGGCTGCCCTGCGCCTGCTGAGCAGGAACCCCCGC
GGCTTCTTCCTCTTCGTGGAGGGTGGTCGCATCGACCATGGTCATCATGAAAGCAGGGCTTACCGGGCAC
TGACTGAGACGATCATGTTCGACGACGCCATTGAGAGGGCGGGCCAGCTCACCAGCGAGGAGGACACGCT
GAGCCTCGTCACTGCCGACCACTCCCACGTCTTCTCCTTCGGAGGCTACCCCCTGCGAGGGAGCTCCATC
TTCGGGCTGGCCCCTGGCAAGGCCCGGGACAGGAAGGCCTACACGGTCCTCCTATACGGAAACGGTCCAG
GCTATGTGCTCAAGGACGGCGCCCGGCCGGATGTTACCGAGAGCGAGAGCGGGAGCCCCGAGTATCGGCA
GCAGTCAGCAGTGCCCCTGGACGAAGAGACCCACGCAGGCGAGGACGTGGCGGTGTTCGCGCGCGGCCCG
CAGGCGCACCTGGTTCACGGCGTGCAGGAGCAGACCTTCATAGCGCACGTCATGGCCTTCGCCGCCTGCC
TGGAGCCCTACACCGCCTGCGACCTGGCGCCCCCCGCCGGCACCACCGACGCCGCGCACCCGGGTCATCA
TCACCATCACCATTAATCTAGAGATCTTATTAAAGCAGAACTTGTTTATTGCAGCTTATAATGGTTACAA
ATAAAGCAATAGCATCACAAATTTCACAAATAAAGCATTTTTTTCACTGCATTCTAGTTGTGGTTTGTCC
AAACTCATCAATGTATCTTATCATGTCTGGTCGACTCTAGCTAGACTCTTCCGCTTCCTCGCTCACTGAC
TCGCTGCGCTCGGTCGTTCGGCTGCGGCGAGCGGTATCAGCTCACTCAAAGGCGGTAATACGGTTATCCA
CAGAATCAGGGGATAACGCAGGAAAGAACATGTGAGCAAAAGGCCAGCAAAAGGCCAGGAACCGTAAAAA
GGCCGCGTTGCTGGCGTTTTTCCATAGGCTCCGCCCCCCTGACGAGCATCACAAAAATCGACGCTCAAGT
CAGAGGTGGCGAAACCCGACAGGACTATAAAGATACCAGGCGTTTCCCCCTGGAAGCTCCCTCGTGCGCT
CTCCTGTTCCGACCCTGCCGCTTACCGGATACCTGTCCGCCTTTCTCCCTTCGGGAAGCGTGGCGCTTTC
TCATAGCTCACGCTGTAGGTATCTCAGTTCGGTGTAGGTCGTTCGCTCCAAGCTGGGCTGTGTGCACGAA
CCCCCCGTTCAGCCCGACCGCTGCGCCTTATCCGGTAACTATCGTCTTGAGTCCAACCCGGTAAGACACG
ACTTATCGCCACTGGCAGCAGCCACTGGTAACAGGATTAGCAGAGCGAGGTATGTAGGCGGTGCTACAGA
GTTCTTGAAGTGGTGGCCTAACTACGGCTACACTAGAAGAACAGTATTTGGTATCTGCGCTCTGCTGAAG
CCAGTTACCTTCGGAAAAAGAGTTGGTAGCTCTTGATCCGGCAAACAAACCACCGCTGGTAGCGGTGGTT
TTTTTGTTTGCAAGCAGCAGATTACGCGCAGAAAAAAAGGATCTCAAGAAGATCCTTTGATCTTTTCTAC
GGGGTCTGACGCTCAGTGGAACGAAAACTCACGTTAAGGGATTTTGGTCATGAGATTATCAAAAAGGATC
TTCACCTAGATCCTTTTAAATTAAAAATGAAGTTTTAAATCAATCTAAAGTATATATGAGTAAACTTGGT
CTGACAGTTACCAATGCTTAATCAGTGAGGCACCTATCTCAGCGATCTGTCTATTTCGTTCATCCATAGT
TGCCTGACTCCCCGTCGTGTAGATAACTACGATACGGGAGGGCTTACCATCTGGCCCCAGTGCTGCAATG
ATACCGCGAGACCCACGCTCACCGGCTCCAGATTTATCAGCAATAAACCAGCCAGCCGGAAGGGCCGAGC
GCAGAAGTGGTCCTGCAACTTTATCCGCCTCCATCCAGTCTATTAATTGTTGCCGGGAAGCTAGAGTAAG
TAGTTCGCCAGTTAATAGTTTGCGCAACGTTGTTGCCATTGCTACAGGCATCGTGGTGTCACGCTCGTCG
TTTGGTATGGCTTCATTCAGCTCCGGTTCCCAACGATCAAGGCGAGTTACATGATCCCCCATGTTGTGCA
AAAAAGCGGTTAGCTCCTTCGGTCCTCCGATCGTTGTCAGAAGTAAGTTGGCCGCAGTGTTATCACTCAT
GGTTATGGCAGCACTGCATAATTCTCTTACTGTCATGCCATCCGTAAGATGCTTTTCTGTGACTGGTGAG
TACTCAACCAAGTCATTCTGAGAATAGTGTATGCGGCGACCGAGTTGCTCTTGCCCGGCGTCAATACGGG
ATAATACCGCGCCACATAGCAGAACTTTAAAAGTGCTCATCATTGGAAAACGTTCTTCGGGGCGAAAACT
CTCAAGGATCTTACCGCTGTTGAGATCCAGTTCGATGTAACCCACTCGTGCACCCAACTGATCTTCAGCA
TCTTTTACTTTCACCAGCGTTTCTGGGTGAGCAAAAACAGGAAGGCAAAATGCCGCAAAAAAGGGAATAA
GGGCGACACGGAAATGTTGAATACTCATACTCTTCCTTTTTCAATATTATTGAAGCATTTATCAGGGTTA
TTGTCTCATGAGCGGATACATATTTGAATGTATTTAGAAAAATAAACAAATAGGGGTTCCGCGCACATTT
CCCCGAAAAGTGCCACCTGACGTCTAAGAAACCATTATTATCATGACATTAACCTATAAAAATAGGCGTA
TCACGAGGCCCTTTCGTCTCGCGCGTTTCGGTGATGACGGTGAAAACCTCTGACACATGCAGCTCCCGGA
GGAATGTGTGTCAGTTAGGGTGTGGAAAGTCCCCAGGCTCCCCAGGCAGGCAGAAGTATGCAAAGCATGC
ATCTCAATTAGTCAGCAACCAGGTGTGGAAAGTCCCCAGGCTCCCCAGCAGGCAGAAGTATGCAAAGCAT
GCATCTCAATTAGTCAGCAACCATAGTCCCGCCCCTAACTCCGCCCATCCCGCCCCTAACTCCGCCCAGT
TCCGCCCATTCTCCGCCCCATGGCTGACTAATTTTTTTTATTTATGCAGAGGCCGAGGCCGCCTCTGCCT
CTGAGCTATTCCAGAAGTAGTGAGGAGGCTTTTTTGGAGGCCTAGGCTTTTGCAAAAAGCTCCCGGGAGC
TTGTATATCCATTTTCGTCCCGGAGACGGTCACAGCTTGTCTGTAAGCGGATGCCGGGAGCAGACAAGCC
CGTCAGGGCGCGTCAGCGGGTGTTGGCGGGTGTCGGGGCTGGCTTAACTATGCGGCATCAGAGCAGATTG
TACTGAGAGTGCACCATATGCGGTGTGAAATACCGCACAGATGCGTAAGGAGAAAATACCGCATCAGGAA
ATTGTAAGCGTTAATATTTTGTTAAAATTCGCGTTAAATTTTTGTTAAATCAGCTCATTTTTTAACCAAT
AGGCCGAAATCGGCAAAATCCCTTATAAATCAAAAGAATAGACCGAGATAGGGT
[37 nt withheld, positions 9015-9051]
AAAGAACGTGGACTCCAACGTCAAAGG
[49 nt withheld, positions 9079-9127]
T
[91 nt withheld, positions 9129-9219]
G
[124 nt withheld, positions 9221-9344]
CCATTCGCCATTCAGGCTGCGCAACTGTTGGGAAGGGCGATCGGTGCGGGCCTCTTCGCTATTACGCCAG
CTGGCGAAAGGGGGATGTGCTGCAAGGCGATTAAGTTGGGTAACGCCAGGGTTTTCCCAGTCACGACGTT
GTAAAACGACGGCCAGTGAATT
Features (pLannotate 1.2.2; 14 found; start..end, strand, type, name):
     25..408     +  enhancer       CMV enhancer: human cytomegalovirus immediate early enhancer
    410..609     +  promoter       CMV promoter: human cytomegalovirus (CMV) immediate early promoter
    748..1573    +  intron         CMV intron A: human cytomegalovirus intron A (Chapman et al., 1991)
   1610..4624    +  CDS            Cntn1: CNTN1_MOUSE - Experimental evidence at protein level: Swiss-Prot protein existence level 1. Contactins mediate cell surface interactions during nervous system development. Involved in the formation of paranodal axo-glial junctions in myelinated peripheral nerves and in the signaling between axons and myelinating glial cells via its association with CNTNAP1. Participates in oligodendrocytes generation by acting as a ligand of NOTCH1. Its association with NOTCH1 promotes NOTCH1 activation through the released notch intracellular domain (NICD) and subsequent translocation to the nucleus. Interact
   4619..6070    +  CDS            SEAP: secreted alkaline phosphatase from human placenta The natural enzyme has a C-terminal transmembrane sequence that is replaced by a GPI anchor.
   6129..6250    +  polyA_signal   SV40 poly(A) signal: SV40 polyadenylation signal
   6459..7047    -  rep_origin     ori: high-copy-number ColE1/pMB1/pBR322/pUC origin of replication
   7218..8078    -  CDS            AmpR: β-lactamase; bla; confers resistance to ampicillin, carbenicillin, and related antibiotics
   8079..8183    -  promoter       AmpR promoter: bla
   8278..8313    +  CDS            rop (fragment): Rop protein, which maintains plasmids at low copy number; rop
   8336..8666    +  promoter       SV40 promoter: SV40 enhancer and early promoter
   8789..8888    +  misc_feature   bom (fragment): basis of mobility region from pBR322
   8916..9344    -  rep_origin     f1 ori (sequence partly withheld): f1 bacteriophage origin of replication; arrow indicates direction of (+) strand synthesis
   9348..9505    -  CDS            lacZα (fragment): LacZα fragment of β-galactosidase; lacZ fragment
