[The description below was written by a language model from this plasmid's Addgene catalogue record and pLannotate feature annotations shown in this document.]
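Description:
Cntn1-AP-His is a mammalian expression plasmid built on the pCMVi-SV40ori backbone that produces a soluble, secreted form of mouse Contactin 1 for biochemical binding studies. The insert (about 3 kb, cloned between retained NotI and SpeI sites) encodes the extracellular region of Cntn1, truncated just upstream of the propeptide cleavage and GPI-attachment site so that the protein is no longer tethered to the membrane. It is fused in frame at its C terminus to backbone-encoded human placental alkaline phosphatase followed by a 6X histidine tag. The feature table annotates the alkaline phosphatase portion as SEAP but does not separately call the His tag, which is described only in the catalogue entry.

Transcription is driven by the human cytomegalovirus immediate early enhancer and promoter, followed by CMV intron A, which generally boosts expression through splicing of the primary transcript, and is terminated by an SV40 polyadenylation signal. The SV40 enhancer/early promoter region elsewhere in the backbone corresponds to the SV40 origin named in the backbone, which can allow episomal amplification in cells expressing large T antigen. In bacteria the 9.5 kb plasmid is maintained by a high-copy ColE1/pUC-type origin and selected with ampicillin via β-lactamase. An f1 origin and small remnants of rop, bom and lacZα are carried over from parental vectors.

The alkaline phosphatase moiety provides an enzymatic readout for detecting ligand binding, while the His tag permits capture or purification. The associated publication used such constructs in an extracellular protein interaction screen examining neuronal subtype recognition in the retina.
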