Addgene plasmid #71939: Cntn1-AP-His
Purpose: Expresses the extracellular region of the Contactin 1 protein (truncated immediately upstream of propeptide cleavage and GPI-attachement site), C-terminally fused to alkaline phosphatase + 6X histidine tag.
Depositing lab: Woj Wojtowicz. Depositing organization: University of California, Berkeley. Publication: An extracellular biochemical screen reveals that FLRTs and Unc5s mediate neuronal subtype recognition in the retina. Visser JJ, Cheng Y, Perry SC, Chastain AB, Parsa B, Masri SS, Ray TA, Kay JN, Wojtowicz WM. Elife. 2015 Dec 3;4. pii: e08149. doi: 10.7554/eLife.08149. PubMed 26633812.
Backbone
  Vector backbone: pCMVi-SV40ori
  Vector type: Mammalian Expression
Growth in bacteria
  Bacterial resistance: Ampicillin, 100 μg/mL
  Growth temperature: 37°C
  Growth strain: DH5alpha
  Copy number: High Copy
Gene/Insert
  Gene/Insert name: Cntn1 (alt names: Contactin 1; CNTN; F3cam; NCBI gene ID 12805; Reference sequence NM_001159647.1)
  Species: M. musculus (mouse)
  Insert size (bp): 2991
  Entrez Gene: Cntn1 (a.k.a. CNTN, F3cam, usl)
  Promoter: CMV
  Tag / fusion protein: AP-His (C terminal on backbone)
  Cloning method: Restriction Enzyme; 5′ cloning site NotI (not destroyed); 3′ cloning site SpeI (not destroyed)
  Sequencing primers: 5′ GTCAGAGGTAACTCCCGTTGC; 3′ GAGGTTCTTGGCGGCTGTC
Terms and licenses: Academic/Nonprofit Terms; Industry Terms: Not Available to Industry
How to cite: Cntn1-AP-His was a gift from Woj Wojtowicz (Addgene plasmid # 71939 ; http://n2t.net/addgene:71939 ; RRID:Addgene_71939)
