>Addgene plasmid #71939 | Cntn1-AP-His | addgene partial sequence | sequence record 135177 | pMRB101-F 5'-aagatgcaggcagctgagtt-3'
CGTTGCGGTGCTGTTAACGGTGGAGGGCAGTGTAGTCTGAGCAGTACTCGTTGCTGCCGCGCGCGCCACC
AGACATAATAGCTGACAGACTAACAGACTGTTCCTTTCCATGGGTCTTTTCTGCAGAAGCTTGAATTCTC
GAGGATCCGCGGCCGCGCCACCATGAAAATGCCATTGCTGGTCAGCCATCTCCTGCTAATCTCCTTAACA
TCTTGTCTAGGAGACTTTACCTGGCACAGAAGATATGGTCATGGAGTGTCTGAGGAGGACAAAGGATTTG
GGCCCATTTTTGAAGAGCAGCCAATCAATACCATTTACCCAGAAGAGTCACTGGAAGGAAAAGTGTCACT
CAACTGCCGGGCACGCGCCAGCCCATTTCCAGTTTACAAATGGAGAATGAATAACGGGGACGTGGACCTG
ACAAACGATCGGTACAGTATGGTCGGAGGAAACCTTGTTATCAACAACCCGGACAAACAGAAAGACGCTG
GGGTGTACTACTGCCTGGCATCCAACAACTACGGAATGGTCAGGAGCACGGAGGCAACTCTGAGCTTCGG
GTATCTCGACCCCTTTCCTCCCGAGGAGCGTCCGGAAGTGAAGGTGAAGGAAGGGAAGGGCATGGTGCTT
CTCTGTGATCCTCCCTACCACT
