>Addgene plasmid #71939 | Cntn1-AP-His | addgene partial sequence | sequence record 135483 | SV40pA-R 5'-GAAATTTGTGATGCTATTGC-3'
TAAGATCTCTAGATTAATGGTGATGGTGATGATGACCCGGGTGCGCGGCGTCGGTGGTGCCGGCGGGGGG
CGCCAGGTCGCAGGCGGTGTAGGGCTCCAGGCAGGCGGCGAAGGCCATGACGTGCGCTATGAAGGTCTGC
TCCTGCACGCCGTGAACCAGGTGCGCCTGCGGGCCGCGCGCGAACACCGCCACGTCCTCGCCTGCGTGGG
TCTCTTCGTCCAGGGGCACTGCTGACTGCTGCCGATACTCGGGGCTCCCGCTCTCGCTCTCGGTAACATC
CGGCCGGGCGCCGTCCTTGAGCACATAGCCTGGACCGTTTCCGTATAGGAGGACCGTGTAGGCCTTCCTG
TCCCGGGCCTTGCCAGGGGCCAGCCCGAAGATGGAGCTCCCTCGCAGGGGGTAGCCTCCGAAGGAGAAGA
CGTGGGAGTGGTCGGCAGTGACGAGGCTCAGCGTGTCCTCCTCGCTGGTGAGCTGGCCCGCCCTCTCAAT
GGCGTCGTCGAACATGATCGTCTCAGTCAGTGCCCGGTAAGCCCTGCTTTCATGATGACCATGGTCGATG
CGACCACCCTCCACGAAGAGGAAGAAGCCGCGGGGGTTCCTGCTCAGCAGGCGCAGGGCAGCCTCTGTCA
TCTCCATCAGGGAGGGGTCCAGTGTGGAGTCTCGGTGGATCTCGTATTTCATGTCTCCAGGCTCAAAGAG
ACCCATGAGATGGGTCACAGACGGGTCCAGGGAAGCCTGCATGAGCTCAGTGCGGTTCCACACATACCGG
GCACCCTGGCGCTTCGCCAGCCATTCCTGCACCAGATTCTTCC
